>Addgene plasmid #153030 | vPyACR_21821 | depositor full sequence | sequence record 296075 | vPyACR_21821 sequence 5758 bps
CGTGGACGTGAAGAGCAGGATCACCAGCGAGGGCGAGTACATCCCCCTGGACCAGATCGACATCAACGTG
GTGAGCAAGGGCGAGGAGCTGTTCACCGGGGTGGTGCCCATCCTGGTCGAGCTGGACGGCGACGTAAACG
GCCACAAGTTCAGCGTGTCCGGCGAGGGCGAGGGCGATGCCACCTACGGCAAGCTGACCCTGAAGTTCAT
CTGCACCACCGGCAAGCTGCCCGTGCCCTGGCCCACCCTCGTGACCACCTTCGGCTACGGCCTGCAGTGC
TTCGCCCGCTACCCCGACCACATGAAGCAGCACGACTTCTTCAAGTCCGCCATGCCCGAAGGCTACGTCC
AGGAGCGCACCATCTTCTTCAAGGACGACGGCAACTACAAGACCCGCGCCGAGGTGAAGTTCGAGGGCGA
CACCCTGGTGAACCGCATCGAGCTGAAGGGCATCGACTTCAAGGAGGACGGCAACATCCTGGGGCACAAG
CTGGAGTACAACTACAACAGCCACAACGTCTATATCATGGCCGACAAGCAGAAGAACGGCATCAAGGTGA
ACTTCAAGATCCGCCACAACATCGAGGACGGCAGCGTGCAGCTCGCCGACCACTACCAGCAGAACACCCC
CATCGGCGACGGCCCCGTGCTGCTGCCCGACAACCACTACCTGAGCTACCAGTCCGCCCTGAGCAAAGAC
CCCAACGAGAAGCGCGATCACATGGTCCTGCTGGAGTTCGTGACCGCCGCCGGGATCACTCTCGGCATGG
ACGAGCTGTACAAGTTCTGCTACGAGAACGAGGTGTGATCTAGATCATAATCAGCCATACCACATTTGTA
GAGGTTTTACTTGCTTTAAAAAACCTCCCACACCTCCCCCTGAACCTGAAACATAAAATGAATGCAATTG
TTGTTGTTAACTTGTTTATTGCAGCTTATAATGGTTACAAATAAAGCAATAGCATCACAAATTTCACAAA
TAAAGCATTTTTTTCACTGCATTCTAGTTGTGGTTTGTCCAAACTCATCAATGTATCTTAAGGCGTAAAT
TGTAAGCGTTAATATTTTGTTAAAATTCGCGTTAAATTTTTGTTAAATCAGCTCATTTTTTAACCAATAG
GCCGAAATCGGCAAAATCCCTTATAAATCAAAAGAATAGACCGAGATAGGGT
[37 nt withheld, positions 1173-1209]
AAAGAACGTGGACTCCAACGTCAAAGG
[49 nt withheld, positions 1237-1285]
T
[91 nt withheld, positions 1287-1377]
G
[124 nt withheld, positions 1379-1502]
CAGGTGGCACTTTTCGGGGAAATGTGCGCGGAACCCCTATTTGTTTATTTTTCTAAATACATTCAAATAT
GTATCCGCTCATGAGACAATAACCCTGATAAATGCTTCAATAATATTGAAAAAGGAAGAGTCCTGAGGCG
GAAAGAACCAGCTGTGGAATGTGTGTCAGTTAGGGTGTGGAAAGTCCCCAGGCTCCCCAGCAGGCAGAAG
TATGCAAAGCATGCATCTCAATTAGTCAGCAACCAGGTGTGGAAAGTCCCCAGGCTCCCCAGCAGGCAGA
AGTATGCAAAGCATGCATCTCAATTAGTCAGCAACCATAGTCCCGCCCCTAACTCCGCCCATCCCGCCCC
TAACTCCGCCCAGTTCCGCCCATTCTCCGCCCCATGGCTGACTAATTTTTTTTATTTATGCAGAGGCCGA
GGCCGCCTCGGCCTCTGAGCTATTCCAGAAGTAGTGAGGAGGCTTTTTTGGAGGCCTAGGCTTTTGCAAA
GATCGATCAAGAGACAGGATGAGGATCGTTTCGCATGATTGAACAAGATGGATTGCACGCAGGTTCTCCG
GCCGCTTGGGTGGAGAGGCTATTCGGCTATGACTGGGCACAACAGACAATCGGCTGCTCTGATGCCGCCG
TGTTCCGGCTGTCAGCGCAGGGGCGCCCGGTTCTTTTTGTCAAGACCGACCTGTCCGGTGCCCTGAATGA
ACTGCAAGACGAGGCAGCGCGGCTATCGTGGCTGGCCACGACGGGCGTTCCTTGCGCAGCTGTGCTCGAC
GTTGTCACTGAAGCGGGAAGGGACTGGCTGCTATTGGGCGAAGTGCCGGGGCAGGATCTCCTGTCATCTC
ACCTTGCTCCTGCCGAGAAAGTATCCATCATGGCTGATGCAATGCGGCGGCTGCATACGCTTGATCCGGC
TACCTGCCCATTCGACCACCAAGCGAAACATCGCATCGAGCGAGCACGTACTCGGATGGAAGCCGGTCTT
GTCGATCAGGATGATCTGGACGAAGAGCATCAGGGGCTCGCGCCAGCCGAACTGTTCGCCAGGCTCAAGG
CGAGCATGCCCGACGGCGAGGATCTCGTCGTGACCCATGGCGATGCCTGCTTGCCGAATATCATGGTGGA
AAATGGCCGCTTTTCTGGATTCATCGACTGTGGCCGGCTGGGTGTGGCGGACCGCTATCAGGACATAGCG
TTGGCTACCCGTGATATTGCTGAAGAGCTTGGCGGCGAATGGGCTGACCGCTTCCTCGTGCTTTACGGTA
TCGCCGCTCCCGATTCGCAGCGCATCGCCTTCTATCGCCTTCTTGACGAGTTCTTCTGAGCGGGACTCTG
GGGTTCGAAATGACCGACCAAGCGACGCCCAACCTGCCATCACGAGATTTCGATTCCACCGCCGCCTTCT
ATGAAAGGTTGGGCTTCGGAATCGTTTTCCGGGACGCCGGCTGGATGATCCTCCAGCGCGGGGATCTCAT
GCTGGAGTTCTTCGCCCACCCTAGGGGGAGGCTAACTGAAACACGGAAGGAGACAATACCGGAAGGAACC
CGCGCTATGACGGCAATAAAAAGACAGAATAAAACGCACGGTGTTGGGTCGTTTGTTCATAAACGCGGGG
TTCGGTCCCAGGGCTGGCACTCTGTCGATACCCCACCGAGACCCCATTGGGGCCAATACGCCCGCGTTTC
TTCCTTTTCCCCACCCCACCCCCCAAGTTCGGGTGAAGGCCCAGGGCTCGCAGCCAACGTCGGGGCGGCA
GGCCCTGCCATAGCCTCAGGTTACTCATATATACTTTAGATTGATTTAAAACTTCATTTTTAATTTAAAA
GGATCTAGGTGAAGATCCTTTTTGATAATCTCATGACCAAAATCCCTTAACGTGAGTTTTCGTTCCACTG
AGCGTCAGACCCCGTAGAAAAGATCAAAGGATCTTCTTGAGATCCTTTTTTTCTGCGCGTAATCTGCTGC
TTGCAAACAAAAAAACCACCGCTACCAGCGGTGGTTTGTTTGCCGGATCAAGAGCTACCAACTCTTTTTC
CGAAGGTAACTGGCTTCAGCAGAGCGCAGATACCAAATACTGTCCTTCTAGTGTAGCCGTAGTTAGGCCA
CCACTTCAAGAACTCTGTAGCACCGCCTACATACCTCGCTCTGCTAATCCTGTTACCAGTGGCTGCTGCC
AGTGGCGATAAGTCGTGTCTTACCGGGTTGGACTCAAGACGATAGTTACCGGATAAGGCGCAGCGGTCGG
GCTGAACGGGGGGTTCGTGCACACAGCCCAGCTTGGAGCGAACGACCTACACCGAACTGAGATACCTACA
GCGTGAGCTATGAGAAAGCGCCACGCTTCCCGAAGGGAGAAAGGCGGACAGGTATCCGGTAAGCGGCAGG
GTCGGAACAGGAGAGCGCACGAGGGAGCTTCCAGGGGGAAACGCCTGGTATCTTTATAGTCCTGTCGGGT
TTCGCCACCTCTGACTTGAGCGTCGATTTTTGTGATGCTCGTCAGGGGGGCGGAGCCTATGGAAAAACGC
CAGCAACGCGGCCTTTTTACGGTTCCTGGCCTTTTGCTGGCCTTTTGCTCACATGTTCTTTCCTGCGTTA
TCCCCTGATTCTGTGGATAACCGTATTACCGCCATGCATTAGTTATTAATAGTAATCAATTACGGGGTCA
TTAGTTCATAGCCCATATATGGAGTTCCGCGTTACATAACTTACGGTAAATGGCCCGCCTGGCTGACCGC
CCAACGACCCCCGCCCATTGACGTCAATAATGACGTATGTTCCCATAGTAACGCCAATAGGGACTTTCCA
TTGACGTCAATGGGTGGAGTATTTACGGTAAACTGCCCACTTGGCAGTACATCAAGTGTATCATATGCCA
AGTACGCCCCCTATTGACGTCAATGACGGTAAATGGCCCGCCTGGCATTATGCCCAGTACATGACCTTAT
GGGACTTTCCTACTTGGCAGTACATCTACGTATTAGTCATCGCTATTACCATGGTGATGCGGTTTTGGCA
GTACATCAATGGGCGTGGATAGCGGTTTGACTCACGGGGATTTCCAAGTCTCCACCCCATTGACGTCAAT
GGGAGTTTGTTTTGGCACCAAAATCAACGGGACTTTCCAAAATGTCGTAACAACTCCGCCCCATTGACGC
AAATGGGCGGTAGGCGTGTACGGTGGGAGGTCTATATAAGCAGAGCTGGTTTAGTGAACCGTCAGATCCG
CTAGCGCTACCGGACTCAGATCTCGAGCTCAAGCTTCGAATTCTGCAGTCGACGGTACCGCGGGCCCGGG
ATCCGCCACCATGGACTATGGGGGAGCACTGTCCGCCGTCGGGCTGTTTCAGACTTCCTACACCCTGGAG
AACAACGGGAGCGTCATTTGCATTCCTAACAATGGCCAGTGCTTCTGTCTGGCCTGGCTGAAGAGCAACG
GGATGTCCTTTGACCAGACCATTTGTAAGCATATTCAGTTTATTGACCTGCTGCTGTCCATTATCCTGTT
CATCTTCTTCTATTATCAGAAGATCGTGAAGAGGAGATGCAAGTTCGAGGTGCTGTACGTGACCGGCGTG
GGCTCTCTGACAGACCTGGTGAAGCTGACCATCACAAATGAGCTGCCAGCCTCCTATGTGATCGAGAACA
ATGGCGTGCTGTTCAACTGGTCTCAGTTTCTGGGCTGGATGATCACCTGCCCCGTGCTGCTGATCCACCT
GAGCAATCTGGCCGGCAAGGACGTGTTCGATGTGCGGCGCATGATGAAGATCCTGGTCATCTACCAGATC
CTGATGGTGTCCGGCGCCACAGCCTCTATGTGCAACAATGATCTGAAGTGGCTGTTCTTTGGCGTGTCTC
TGATCAGCCTGCTGAAGATCTACATCTATGCCCACAACATCTTTCAGGAGAGCCGGGAGATCATGCCTAA
GCGCGCCAACGTGGTCATCAACTGGATCTCCTTCGTGTTTTACGTGAGCTGGTCCGGCTTCGGCGTGAGC
TGGTTCTTTTCCCCAAATGGCATCTCCTTCTTTTCTGACTACACCACAAAGGCCCTGTTTGCCTTCTTTG
ATATCATGAGCAAGAACGTGTATTCCATGCTGGGCTGGTATCTGAGGTGGTATATCATCAGAAAGTTCGA
CAATCCCGAGGAGTTTGTGGAGCAGTACCAGGAGGAGGATGAGAAGAAGATCAACATCCTGCTGGTGGAG
AACAATGCCATCTACTCCCACTATTTCGACAATATCCTGATCCAGCACGGCTGTAC
Features (pLannotate 1.2.2; 15 found; start..end, strand, type, name):
     11..70      +  CDS            KCNJ2 (fragment): KCNJ2_HUMAN - Also known as IRK1. Experimental evidence at protein level: Swiss-Prot protein existence level 1. Probably participates in establishing action potential waveform and excitability of neuronal and muscle tissues. Inward rectifier potassium channels are characterized by a greater tendency to allow potassium to flow into the cell rather than out of it. Their voltage dependence is regulated by the concentration of extracellular potassium; as external potassium is raised, the voltage range of the channel opening shifts to more positive voltages. The inward rectification is mainly due t
     69..785     +  CDS            EYFP: enhanced YFP mammalian codon-optimized
    813..896     +  CDS            large T antigen (fragment): large T antigen from SV40 (simian virus 40)
    919..1040    +  polyA_signal   SV40 poly(A) signal: SV40 polyadenylation signal
   1074..1502    -  rep_origin     f1 ori (sequence partly withheld): f1 bacteriophage origin of replication; arrow indicates direction of (+) strand synthesis
   1529..1633    +  promoter       AmpR promoter: bla
   1635..1992    +  promoter       SV40 promoter: SV40 enhancer and early promoter
   2027..2821    +  CDS            NeoR/KanR: aminoglycoside phosphotransferase from Tn5; aph(3')-II (or nptII); confers resistance to neomycin, kanamycin, and G418 (Geneticin®)
   2842..2994    +  CDS            ble (fragment): BLE_KLEPN - Experimental evidence at protein level: Swiss-Prot protein existence level 1. Binding protein with a strong affinity to the bleomycin family of antibiotics. Binds to CL990; an antimitotic-antibiotic compound. From Klebsiella pneumoniae.
   3053..3100    +  polyA_signal   HSV TK poly(A) signal: herpes simplex virus thymidine kinase polyadenylation signal (Cole and Stacy, 1985)
   3191..3207    -  polyA_signal   bGH poly(A) signal (fragment): bovine growth hormone polyadenylation signal
   3429..4017    +  rep_origin     ori: high-copy-number ColE1/pMB1/pBR322/pUC origin of replication
   4192..4495    +  enhancer       CMV enhancer: human cytomegalovirus immediate early enhancer
   4496..4699    +  promoter       CMV promoter: human cytomegalovirus (CMV) immediate early promoter
   4740..4796    +  misc_feature   MCS: multiple cloning site
