[The description below was written by a language model from this plasmid's Addgene catalogue record and pLannotate feature annotations shown in this document.]
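Description:
vPyACR_21821 is a 5,758 bp mammalian expression plasmid built on the pEGFP-N1 backbone. It carries a light-gated, anion-conducting channelrhodopsin whose gene comes from a marine giant virus. The 834 bp coding sequence is synthetic, codon-optimized for human and mouse cells, and C-terminally truncated so that only the transmembrane (rhodopsin) region is retained. Expression is driven by the human cytomegalovirus immediate-early enhancer and promoter and terminated by the SV40 polyadenylation signal. The automated feature table does not annotate the opsin itself. It presumably lies between the annotated cloning-site remnant downstream of the CMV promoter and the start of the fusion tag, spanning the numbering origin of the circular sequence.

The channel is fused at its C terminus to eYFP. According to the record, eYFP is preceded by a membrane trafficking signal and followed by an ER release signal. The short KCNJ2 (Kir2.1) fragment annotated immediately upstream of EYFP matches the trafficking signal. Motifs of this kind are commonly added to microbial opsins to improve plasma-membrane targeting and reduce intracellular retention. The ER release signal is not separately annotated.

The remaining elements are standard for this backbone. A high-copy pUC-type origin supports propagation in E. coli, and an f1 origin is also present. A single NeoR/KanR gene sits behind tandem bacterial (bla) and SV40 early promoters, with an HSV TK poly(A) signal. It gives kanamycin resistance in bacteria and G418 selection in mammalian cells. The small ble, large T antigen and bGH fragments look like incidental backbone matches. The construct suits transfection of cultured mammalian cells for fluorescence localization and electrophysiological characterization of the channel, or its evaluation as an optogenetic silencing tool.
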