Addgene plasmid #153030: vPyACR_21821
Purpose: Anion-conducting channelrhodopsin of viral origin. Codon-optimized for mammalian expression (human/mouse).
Depositing lab: Peter Hegemann. Depositing organization: Humboldt-Universitaet zu Berlin. Publication: Lateral Gene Transfer of Anion-Conducting Channelrhodopsins between Green Algae and Giant Viruses. Rozenberg A, Oppermann J, Wietek J, Fernandez Lahore RG, Sandaa RA, Bratbak G, Hegemann P, Beja O. Curr Biol. 2020 Dec 21;30(24):4910-4920.e5. doi: 10.1016/j.cub.2020.09.056. Epub 2020 Oct 15. PubMed 33065010.
Backbone
  Vector backbone: pEGFP-N1
  Backbone size w/o insert (bp): 3980
  Total vector size (bp): 5758
  Vector type: Mammalian Expression
  Selectable markers: Neomycin (select with G418)
Growth in bacteria
  Bacterial resistance: Kanamycin, 50 μg/mL
  Growth temperature: 37°C
  Growth strain: DH5alpha
  Copy number: High Copy
Gene/Insert
  Gene/Insert name: vPyACR_21821
  Species: Synthetic; Marine Giant Virus
  Insert size (bp): 834
  Mutation: vPyACR_21821 was C-terminally truncated to include only the transmembrane region. eYFP is flanked by a membrane trafficking signal and an ER release signal N- and C-terminally, respectively.
  GenBank ID: MT353683
  Promoter: CMV (+ enhancer)
  Tag / fusion protein: eYFP (C terminal on insert)
  Cloning method: Gibson Cloning
  Sequencing primers: 5′ CMV-fwd: GCAAATGGGCGGTAGGCGT or EGFP-N1-fwd: GAGGTCTATATAAGCAGAGC; 3′ EGFP-C1-rev: AACCATTATAAGCTGCAATAAAC
Terms and licenses: Academic/Nonprofit Terms; Industry Terms: Not Available to Industry
How to cite: vPyACR_21821 was a gift from Peter Hegemann (Addgene plasmid # 153030 ; http://n2t.net/addgene:153030 ; RRID:Addgene_153030)
