>Addgene plasmid #153030 | vPyACR_21821 | depositor partial sequence | sequence record 296076 | vPyACR_21821
ATGTCCTTTGACCAGACCATTTGTAAGCATATTCAGTTTATTGACCTGCTGCTGTCCATTATCCTGTTCA
TCTTCTTCTATTATCAGAAGATCGTGAAGAGGAGATGCAAGTTCGAGGTGCTGTACGTGACCGGCGTGGG
CTCTCTGACAGACCTGGTGAAGCTGACCATCACAAATGAGCTGCCAGCCTCCTATGTGATCGAGAACAAT
GGCGTGCTGTTCAACTGGTCTCAGTTTCTGGGCTGGATGATCACCTGCCCCGTGCTGCTGATCCACCTGA
GCAATCTGGCCGGCAAGGACGTGTTCGATGTGCGGCGCATGATGAAGATCCTGGTCATCTACCAGATCCT
GATGGTGTCCGGCGCCACAGCCTCTATGTGCAACAATGATCTGAAGTGGCTGTTCTTTGGCGTGTCTCTG
ATCAGCCTGCTGAAGATCTACATCTATGCCCACAACATCTTTCAGGAGAGCCGGGAGATCATGCCTAAGC
GCGCCAACGTGGTCATCAACTGGATCTCCTTCGTGTTTTACGTGAGCTGGTCCGGCTTCGGCGTGAGCTG
GTTCTTTTCCCCAAATGGCATCTCCTTCTTTTCTGACTACACCACAAAGGCCCTGTTTGCCTTCTTTGAT
ATCATGAGCAAGAACGTGTATTCCATGCTGGGCTGGTATCTGAGGTGGTATATCATCAGAAAGTTCGACA
ATCCCGAGGAGTTTGTGGAGCAGTACCAGGAGGAGGATGAGAAGAAGATCAACATCCTGCTGGTGGAGAA
CAATGCCATCTACTCCCACTATTTCGACAATATCCTGATCCAGCACGGCTGTACCGTGGACGTG
