>Addgene plasmid #153030 | vPyACR_21821 | depositor partial sequence | sequence record 296077 | Membrane trafficking signal
AAGAGCAGGATCACCAGCGAGGGCGAGTACATCCCCCTGGACCAGATCGACATCAACGTG
