>Addgene plasmid #153030 | vPyACR_21821 | depositor partial sequence | sequence record 296078 | ER release signal
TTCTGCTACGAGAACGAGGTGTGA
