>Addgene plasmid #153030 | vPyACR_21821 | depositor partial sequence | sequence record 296079 | N-terminal elongation
ATGGACTATGGGGGAGCACTGTCCGCCGTCGGGCTGTTTCAGACTTCCTACACCCTGGAGAACAACGGGA
GCGTCATTTGCATTCCTAACAATGGCCAGTGCTTCTGTCTGGCCTGGCTGAAGAGCAACGGG
