LOCUS       Exported 5758 bp ds-DNA circular SYN 13-MAY-2021
DEFINITION  Anion-conducting channelrhodopsin of viral origin. Codon-optimized
            for mammalian expression (human/mouse)..
ACCESSION   .
VERSION     .
KEYWORDS    vPyACR_21821
SOURCE      synthetic DNA construct
  ORGANISM  synthetic DNA construct
REFERENCE   1 (bases 1 to 5758)
  AUTHORS   Rozenberg A, Oppermann J, Wietek J, Lahore RGF, Sandaa RA, Bratbak
            G, Hegemann P, Beja O
  TITLE     Lateral Gene Transfer of Anion-Conducting Channelrhodopsins between
            Green Algae and Giant Viruses
  JOURNAL   Current Biology. 2020. 30: 1–11
REFERENCE   2 (bases 1 to 5758)
  AUTHORS   .
  TITLE     Direct Submission
  JOURNAL   Exported May 13, 2021 from SnapGene Server 1.1.58
            http://www.snapgene.com
FEATURES             Location/Qualifiers
     source          1..5758
                     /organism="synthetic DNA construct"
                     /mol_type="other DNA"
     enhancer        80..383
                     /label=CMV enhancer
                     /note="human cytomegalovirus immediate early enhancer"
     promoter        384..587
                     /label=CMV promoter
                     /note="human cytomegalovirus (CMV) immediate early
                     promoter"
     primer_bind     538..558
                     /label=CMV-F
                     /note="Human CMV immediate early promoter, forward primer"
     misc_feature    628..684
                     /label=MCS
                     /note="multiple cloning site"
     regulatory      685..694
                     /regulatory_class="other"
                     /note="vertebrate consensus sequence for strong initiation
                     of translation (Kozak, 1987)"
     CDS             1717..2430
                     /codon_start=1
                     /product="enhanced YFP"
                     /label=EYFP
                     /note="mammalian codon-optimized"
                     /translation="VSKGEELFTGVVPILVELDGDVNGHKFSVSGEGEGDATYGKLTLK
                     FICTTGKLPVPWPTLVTTFGYGLQCFARYPDHMKQHDFFKSAMPEGYVQERTIFFKDDG
                     NYKTRAEVKFEGDTLVNRIELKGIDFKEDGNILGHKLEYNYNSHNVYIMADKQKNGIKV
                     NFKIRHNIEDGSVQLADHYQQNTPIGDGPVLLPDNHYLSYQSALSKDPNEKRDHMVLLE
                     FVTAAGITLGMDELYK"
     primer_bind     complement(1759..1780)
                     /label=EGFP-N
                     /note="EGFP, reverse primer"
     primer_bind     complement(2020..2039)
                     /label=EXFP-R
                     /note="For distinguishing EGFP variants, reverse primer"
     primer_bind     2367..2388
                     /label=EGFP-C
                     /note="EGFP, forward primer"
     polyA_signal    2565..2686
                     /label=SV40 poly(A) signal
                     /note="SV40 polyadenylation signal"
     primer_bind     complement(2602..2621)
                     /label=SV40pA-R
                     /note="SV40 polyA, reverse primer"
     primer_bind     2656..2675
                     /label=EBV-rev
                     /note="SV40 polyA terminator, reverse primer"
     rep_origin      complement(2693..3148)
                     /direction=LEFT
                     /label=f1 ori
                     /note="f1 bacteriophage origin of replication; arrow
                     indicates direction of (+) strand synthesis"
     primer_bind     complement(2830..2851)
                     /label=F1ori-F
                     /note="F1 origin, forward primer"
     primer_bind     3042..3061
                     /label=F1ori-R
                     /note="F1 origin, reverse primer"
     promoter        3175..3279
                     /gene="bla"
                     /label=AmpR promoter
     promoter        3281..3638
                     /label=SV40 promoter
                     /note="SV40 enhancer and early promoter"
     primer_bind     complement(3304..3324)
                     /label=pBABE 3'
                     /note="SV40 enhancer, reverse primer for pBABE vectors"
     rep_origin      3489..3624
                     /label=SV40 ori
                     /note="SV40 origin of replication"
     primer_bind     3551..3570
                     /label=SV40pro-F
                     /note="SV40 promoter/origin, forward primer"
     CDS             3673..4467
                     /codon_start=1
                     /gene="aph(3')-II (or nptII)"
                     /product="aminoglycoside phosphotransferase from Tn5"
                     /label=NeoR/KanR
                     /note="confers resistance to neomycin, kanamycin, and G418
                     (Geneticin(R))"
                     /translation="MIEQDGLHAGSPAAWVERLFGYDWAQQTIGCSDAAVFRLSAQGRP
                     VLFVKTDLSGALNELQDEAARLSWLATTGVPCAAVLDVVTEAGRDWLLLGEVPGQDLLS
                     SHLAPAEKVSIMADAMRRLHTLDPATCPFDHQAKHRIERARTRMEAGLVDQDDLDEEHQ
                     GLAPAELFARLKASMPDGEDLVVTHGDACLPNIMVENGRFSGFIDCGRLGVADRYQDIA
                     LATRDIAEELGGEWADRFLVLYGIAAPDSQRIAFYRLLDEFF"
     primer_bind     complement(3727..3746)
                     /label=Neo-R
                     /note="Neomycin resistance gene, reverse primer"
     primer_bind     4337..4356
                     /label=Neo-F
                     /note="Neomycin resistance gene, forward primer"
     primer_bind     complement(4655..4674)
                     /label=TK-pA-R
                     /note="Thymidine kinase polyA, reverse primer"
     polyA_signal    4699..4746
                     /label=HSV TK poly(A) signal
                     /note="herpes simplex virus thymidine kinase
                     polyadenylation signal (Cole and Stacy, 1985)"
     rep_origin      5075..5663
                     /direction=RIGHT
                     /label=ori
                     /note="high-copy-number ColE1/pMB1/pBR322/pUC origin of
                     replication"
     primer_bind     5564..5583
                     /label=pBR322ori-F
                     /note="pBR322 origin, forward primer"
ORIGIN
        1 ccgtattacc gccatgcatt agttattaat agtaatcaat tacggggtca ttagttcata
       61 gcccatatat ggagttccgc gttacataac ttacggtaaa tggcccgcct ggctgaccgc
      121 ccaacgaccc ccgcccattg acgtcaataa tgacgtatgt tcccatagta acgccaatag
      181 ggactttcca ttgacgtcaa tgggtggagt atttacggta aactgcccac ttggcagtac
      241 atcaagtgta tcatatgcca agtacgcccc ctattgacgt caatgacggt aaatggcccg
      301 cctggcatta tgcccagtac atgaccttat gggactttcc tacttggcag tacatctacg
      361 tattagtcat cgctattacc atggtgatgc ggttttggca gtacatcaat gggcgtggat
      421 agcggtttga ctcacgggga tttccaagtc tccaccccat tgacgtcaat gggagtttgt
      481 tttggcacca aaatcaacgg gactttccaa aatgtcgtaa caactccgcc ccattgacgc
      541 aaatgggcgg taggcgtgta cggtgggagg tctatataag cagagctggt ttagtgaacc
      601 gtcagatccg ctagcgctac cggactcaga tctcgagctc aagcttcgaa ttctgcagtc
      661 gacggtaccg cgggcccggg atccgccacc atggactatg ggggagcact gtccgccgtc
      721 gggctgtttc agacttccta caccctggag aacaacggga gcgtcatttg cattcctaac
      781 aatggccagt gcttctgtct ggcctggctg aagagcaacg ggatgtcctt tgaccagacc
      841 atttgtaagc atattcagtt tattgacctg ctgctgtcca ttatcctgtt catcttcttc
      901 tattatcaga agatcgtgaa gaggagatgc aagttcgagg tgctgtacgt gaccggcgtg
      961 ggctctctga cagacctggt gaagctgacc atcacaaatg agctgccagc ctcctatgtg
     1021 atcgagaaca atggcgtgct gttcaactgg tctcagtttc tgggctggat gatcacctgc
     1081 cccgtgctgc tgatccacct gagcaatctg gccggcaagg acgtgttcga tgtgcggcgc
     1141 atgatgaaga tcctggtcat ctaccagatc ctgatggtgt ccggcgccac agcctctatg
     1201 tgcaacaatg atctgaagtg gctgttcttt ggcgtgtctc tgatcagcct gctgaagatc
     1261 tacatctatg cccacaacat ctttcaggag agccgggaga tcatgcctaa gcgcgccaac
     1321 gtggtcatca actggatctc cttcgtgttt tacgtgagct ggtccggctt cggcgtgagc
     1381 tggttctttt ccccaaatgg catctccttc ttttctgact acaccacaaa ggccctgttt
     1441 gccttctttg atatcatgag caagaacgtg tattccatgc tgggctggta tctgaggtgg
     1501 tatatcatca gaaagttcga caatcccgag gagtttgtgg agcagtacca ggaggaggat
     1561 gagaagaaga tcaacatcct gctggtggag aacaatgcca tctactccca ctatttcgac
     1621 aatatcctga tccagcacgg ctgtaccgtg gacgtgaaga gcaggatcac cagcgagggc
     1681 gagtacatcc ccctggacca gatcgacatc aacgtggtga gcaagggcga ggagctgttc
     1741 accggggtgg tgcccatcct ggtcgagctg gacggcgacg taaacggcca caagttcagc
     1801 gtgtccggcg agggcgaggg cgatgccacc tacggcaagc tgaccctgaa gttcatctgc
     1861 accaccggca agctgcccgt gccctggccc accctcgtga ccaccttcgg ctacggcctg
     1921 cagtgcttcg cccgctaccc cgaccacatg aagcagcacg acttcttcaa gtccgccatg
     1981 cccgaaggct acgtccagga gcgcaccatc ttcttcaagg acgacggcaa ctacaagacc
     2041 cgcgccgagg tgaagttcga gggcgacacc ctggtgaacc gcatcgagct gaagggcatc
     2101 gacttcaagg aggacggcaa catcctgggg cacaagctgg agtacaacta caacagccac
     2161 aacgtctata tcatggccga caagcagaag aacggcatca aggtgaactt caagatccgc
     2221 cacaacatcg aggacggcag cgtgcagctc gccgaccact accagcagaa cacccccatc
     2281 ggcgacggcc ccgtgctgct gcccgacaac cactacctga gctaccagtc cgccctgagc
     2341 aaagacccca acgagaagcg cgatcacatg gtcctgctgg agttcgtgac cgccgccggg
     2401 atcactctcg gcatggacga gctgtacaag ttctgctacg agaacgaggt gtgatctaga
     2461 tcataatcag ccataccaca tttgtagagg ttttacttgc tttaaaaaac ctcccacacc
     2521 tccccctgaa cctgaaacat aaaatgaatg caattgttgt tgttaacttg tttattgcag
     2581 cttataatgg ttacaaataa agcaatagca tcacaaattt cacaaataaa gcattttttt
     2641 cactgcattc tagttgtggt ttgtccaaac tcatcaatgt atcttaaggc gtaaattgta
     2701 agcgttaata ttttgttaaa attcgcgtta aatttttgtt aaatcagctc attttttaac
     2761 caataggccg aaatcggcaa aatcccttat aaatcaaaag aatagaccga gatagggttg
     2821 agtgttgttc cagtttggaa caagagtcca ctattaaaga acgtggactc caacgtcaaa
     2881 ggnnnnnnnn nnnnnnnnnn nnnnnnnnnn nnnnnnnnnn nnnnnnnnnn ntnnnnnnnn
     2941 nnnnnnnnnn nnnnnnnnnn nnnnnnnnnn nnnnnnnnnn nnnnnnnnnn nnnnnnnnnn
     3001 nnnnnnnnnn nnnnnnnnnn nnngnnnnnn nnnnnnnnnn nnnnnnnnnn nnnnnnnnnn
     3061 nnnnnnnnnn nnnnnnnnnn nnnnnnnnnn nnnnnnnnnn nnnnnnnnnn nnnnnnnnnn
     3121 nnnnnnnnnn nnnnnnnnnn nnnnnnnnca ggtggcactt ttcggggaaa tgtgcgcgga
     3181 acccctattt gtttattttt ctaaatacat tcaaatatgt atccgctcat gagacaataa
     3241 ccctgataaa tgcttcaata atattgaaaa aggaagagtc ctgaggcgga aagaaccagc
     3301 tgtggaatgt gtgtcagtta gggtgtggaa agtccccagg ctccccagca ggcagaagta
     3361 tgcaaagcat gcatctcaat tagtcagcaa ccaggtgtgg aaagtcccca ggctccccag
     3421 caggcagaag tatgcaaagc atgcatctca attagtcagc aaccatagtc ccgcccctaa
     3481 ctccgcccat cccgccccta actccgccca gttccgccca ttctccgccc catggctgac
     3541 taattttttt tatttatgca gaggccgagg ccgcctcggc ctctgagcta ttccagaagt
     3601 agtgaggagg cttttttgga ggcctaggct tttgcaaaga tcgatcaaga gacaggatga
     3661 ggatcgtttc gcatgattga acaagatgga ttgcacgcag gttctccggc cgcttgggtg
     3721 gagaggctat tcggctatga ctgggcacaa cagacaatcg gctgctctga tgccgccgtg
     3781 ttccggctgt cagcgcaggg gcgcccggtt ctttttgtca agaccgacct gtccggtgcc
     3841 ctgaatgaac tgcaagacga ggcagcgcgg ctatcgtggc tggccacgac gggcgttcct
     3901 tgcgcagctg tgctcgacgt tgtcactgaa gcgggaaggg actggctgct attgggcgaa
     3961 gtgccggggc aggatctcct gtcatctcac cttgctcctg ccgagaaagt atccatcatg
     4021 gctgatgcaa tgcggcggct gcatacgctt gatccggcta cctgcccatt cgaccaccaa
     4081 gcgaaacatc gcatcgagcg agcacgtact cggatggaag ccggtcttgt cgatcaggat
     4141 gatctggacg aagagcatca ggggctcgcg ccagccgaac tgttcgccag gctcaaggcg
     4201 agcatgcccg acggcgagga tctcgtcgtg acccatggcg atgcctgctt gccgaatatc
     4261 atggtggaaa atggccgctt ttctggattc atcgactgtg gccggctggg tgtggcggac
     4321 cgctatcagg acatagcgtt ggctacccgt gatattgctg aagagcttgg cggcgaatgg
     4381 gctgaccgct tcctcgtgct ttacggtatc gccgctcccg attcgcagcg catcgccttc
     4441 tatcgccttc ttgacgagtt cttctgagcg ggactctggg gttcgaaatg accgaccaag
     4501 cgacgcccaa cctgccatca cgagatttcg attccaccgc cgccttctat gaaaggttgg
     4561 gcttcggaat cgttttccgg gacgccggct ggatgatcct ccagcgcggg gatctcatgc
     4621 tggagttctt cgcccaccct agggggaggc taactgaaac acggaaggag acaataccgg
     4681 aaggaacccg cgctatgacg gcaataaaaa gacagaataa aacgcacggt gttgggtcgt
     4741 ttgttcataa acgcggggtt cggtcccagg gctggcactc tgtcgatacc ccaccgagac
     4801 cccattgggg ccaatacgcc cgcgtttctt ccttttcccc accccacccc ccaagttcgg
     4861 gtgaaggccc agggctcgca gccaacgtcg gggcggcagg ccctgccata gcctcaggtt
     4921 actcatatat actttagatt gatttaaaac ttcattttta atttaaaagg atctaggtga
     4981 agatcctttt tgataatctc atgaccaaaa tcccttaacg tgagttttcg ttccactgag
     5041 cgtcagaccc cgtagaaaag atcaaaggat cttcttgaga tccttttttt ctgcgcgtaa
     5101 tctgctgctt gcaaacaaaa aaaccaccgc taccagcggt ggtttgtttg ccggatcaag
     5161 agctaccaac tctttttccg aaggtaactg gcttcagcag agcgcagata ccaaatactg
     5221 ttcttctagt gtagccgtag ttaggccacc acttcaagaa ctctgtagca ccgcctacat
     5281 acctcgctct gctaatcctg ttaccagtgg ctgctgccag tggcgataag tcgtgtctta
     5341 ccgggttgga ctcaagacga tagttaccgg ataaggcgca gcggtcgggc tgaacggggg
     5401 gttcgtgcac acagcccagc ttggagcgaa cgacctacac cgaactgaga tacctacagc
     5461 gtgagctatg agaaagcgcc acgcttcccg aagggagaaa ggcggacagg tatccggtaa
     5521 gcggcagggt cggaacagga gagcgcacga gggagcttcc agggggaaac gcctggtatc
     5581 tttatagtcc tgtcgggttt cgccacctct gacttgagcg tcgatttttg tgatgctcgt
     5641 caggggggcg gagcctatgg aaaaacgcca gcaacgcggc ctttttacgg ttcctggcct
     5701 tttgctggcc ttttgctcac atgttctttc ctgcgttatc ccctgattct gtggataa
//
